Addgene plasmid #136985: pCD/NL-BH*deltavpu/RT-
Purpose: Second-generation lentiviral packaging plasmid lacking reverse transcriptase activity
Depositing lab: Jakob Reiser. Depositing organization: FDA, Center for Biologics Evaluation and Research (CBER). Publication: Transduction of bone-marrow-derived mesenchymal stem cells by using lentivirus vectors pseudotyped with modified RD114 envelope glycoproteins. Zhang XY, La Russa VF, Reiser J. J Virol. 2004 Feb . 78(3):1219-29. 10.1128/JVI.78.3.1219-1229.2004 PubMed 14722277.
Backbone
  Vector backbone: pcDNA3.1
  Vector type: Mammalian Expression
Growth in bacteria
  Bacterial resistance: Ampicillin, 100 μg/mL
  Growth temperature: 37°C
  Growth strain: DH5alpha
  Copy number: High Copy
Gene/Insert
  Gene/Insert name: HIV-1 Gag, Pol (Integrase), Tat, Rev, Vpr, Vif
  Mutation: carries D110E mutation in the reverse transcriptase (RT) coding region
Resource information
  A portion of this plasmid was derived from a plasmid made by: The pCD/NL-BH*Δvpu RT− plasmid contains sequences (nt 2005 to 5742) derived from pNLNgoMIVR−E−.HSA provided by Dr. Stephen H. Hughes, NCI—Frederick, Frederick, MD
Terms and licenses: Academic/Nonprofit Terms; Industry Terms: Not Available to Industry
How to cite: pCD/NL-BH*deltavpu/RT- was a gift from Jakob Reiser (Addgene plasmid # 136985 ; http://n2t.net/addgene:136985 ; RRID:Addgene_136985)
