[The description below was written by a language model from this plasmid's Addgene catalogue record and pLannotate feature annotations shown in this document.]
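Description:
pCD/NL-BH*deltavpu/RT- is a second-generation HIV-1 lentiviral packaging (helper) plasmid built on a pcDNA3.1 mammalian expression backbone and designed to produce particles that lack reverse transcriptase activity. It is propagated in E. coli through a high-copy ColE1/pUC-type origin and selected with ampicillin via the β-lactamase gene. The sequenced record is about 10.1 kb.

The payload is a large block of HIV-1 proviral sequence placed between the human CMV immediate-early enhancer/promoter and a bovine growth hormone polyadenylation signal, replacing the viral LTRs. The annotation shows full-length gag and pol, followed by vif and regions matching tat and rev, together with the Rev response element. The RRE lets Rev export the unspliced gag-pol message from the nucleus. The catalogue entry also lists Vpr among the encoded proteins, although the feature table does not annotate it separately. Only short fragments of vpu, env and nef are detected, which fits the deltavpu name and the need to supply an envelope glycoprotein from a separate plasmid. Only a fragment of the Ψ packaging signal remains upstream of gag, which would limit encapsidation of the helper transcript. An SV40 origin lies within the former env region.

The defining change is a D110E substitution in the reverse transcriptase coding region of pol, while integrase and the other Pol functions are listed as retained. Part of the viral sequence was derived from an NL4-3-based clone obtained from another laboratory. Particles made with this helper should assemble and enter cells but not reverse-transcribe the vector genome. This makes the plasmid suitable as an RT-negative control in transduction experiments, for example to separate true transduction from passive carry-over of protein or plasmid, though the record does not spell out this use.
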