Features (pLannotate 1.2.2; 19 found; start..end, strand, type, name):
      1..380     +  enhancer       CMV enhancer: human cytomegalovirus immediate early enhancer
    382..581     +  promoter       CMV promoter: human cytomegalovirus (CMV) immediate early promoter
    614..681     +  misc_feature   HIV-1 Ψ (fragment): packaging signal of human immunodeficiency virus type 1
    684..2183    +  CDS            gag (sequence partly withheld): GAG_HV1N5 - Experimental evidence at protein level: Swiss-Prot protein existence level 1. [p6-gag]: Plays a role in budding of the assembled particle by interacting with the host class E VPS proteins TSG101 and PDCD6IP/AIP1. From Human immunodeficiency virus type 1 group M subtype B (isolate NY5) (HIV-1).
   1979..4990    +  CDS            HIV-1 pol: pol protein from human immunodeficiency virus 1; pol
   4935..5510    +  CDS            vif: VIF_HV1N5 - Experimental evidence at protein level: Swiss-Prot protein existence level 1. Counteracts the innate antiviral activity of host APOBEC3F and APOBEC3G. Forms a complex with host APOBEC3F and APOBEC3G thus preventing the entry of these lethally hypermutating enzymes into progeny virions. Recruits an active E3 ubiquitin ligase complex composed of elongin BC, CUL5, and RBX2 to induce polyubiquitination of APOBEC3G and APOBEC3F. In turn, they are directed to the 26S proteasome for degradation. Vif interaction with APOBEC3G also blocks its cytidine deaminase activity in a proteasome-inde
   5724..5939    +  CDS            tat (fragment): TAT_HV1H2 - Experimental evidence at protein level: Swiss-Prot protein existence level 1. Extracellular circulating Tat can be endocytosed by surrounding uninfected cells via the binding to several surface receptors such as CD26, CXCR4, heparan sulfate proteoglycans (HSPG) or LDLR. Neurons are rarely infected, but they internalize Tat via their LDLR. Through its interaction with nuclear HATs, Tat is potentially able to control the acetylation-dependent cellular gene expression. Modulates the expression of many cellular genes involved in cell survival, proliferation or in coding for cytokines o
   5960..6079    +  CDS            vpu (fragment): VPU_HV1LW - Experimental evidence at protein level: Swiss-Prot protein existence level 1. Enhances virion budding by targeting host CD4 and Tetherin/BST2 to proteasome degradation. Degradation of CD4 prevents any unwanted premature interactions between viral Env and its host receptor CD4 in the endoplasmic reticulum. Degradation of antiretroviral protein Tetherin/BST2 is important for virion budding, as BST2 tethers new viral particles to the host cell membrane. Mechanistically, Vpu bridges either CD4 or BST2 to BTRC, a substrate recognition subunit of the Skp1/Cullin/F-box protein E3 ubiquiti
   6087..6191    +  CDS            env (fragment): ENV_HV1YF - Protein inferred from homology: Swiss-Prot protein existence level 3. [Transmembrane protein gp41]: Acts as a class I viral fusion protein. Under the current model, the protein has at least 3 conformational states: pre-fusion native state, pre-hairpin intermediate state, and post-fusion hairpin state. During fusion of viral and target intracellular membranes, the coiled coil regions (heptad repeats) assume a trimer-of-hairpins structure, positioning the fusion peptide in close proximity to the C-terminal region of the ectodomain. The formation of this structure appears to drive app
   6190..6325    +  rep_origin     SV40 ori: SV40 origin of replication
   6493..6726    +  misc_feature   RRE: The Rev response element (RRE) of HIV-1 allows for Rev-dependent mRNA export from the nucleus to the cytoplasm.
   7103..7377    +  CDS            Rev (fragment): human immunodeficiency virus 1 (HIV-1) Rev protein; rev; enhances nuclear export of unspliced and incompletely spliced viral mRNAs
   7521..7625    +  CDS            nef (fragment): NEF_HV1Z2 - Experimental evidence at protein level: Swiss-Prot protein existence level 1. Extracellular Nef protein targets CD4(+) T-lymphocytes for apoptosis by interacting with CXCR4 surface receptors. From Human immunodeficiency virus type 1 group M subtype D (isolate Z2/CDC-Z34) (HIV-1).
   7660..7884    +  polyA_signal   bGH poly(A) signal: bovine growth hormone polyadenylation signal
   7903..7960    -  CDS            lacI (fragment): lac repressor; lacI; The lac repressor binds to the lac operator to inhibit transcription in E. coli. This inhibition can be relieved by adding lactose or isopropyl-β-D-thiogalactopyranoside (IPTG).
   8143..8731    -  rep_origin     ori: high-copy-number ColE1/pMB1/pBR322/pUC origin of replication
   8902..9762    -  CDS            AmpR: β-lactamase; bla; confers resistance to ampicillin, carbenicillin, and related antibiotics
   9763..9867    -  promoter       AmpR promoter: bla
   9926..9978    -  misc_feature   bom (fragment): basis of mobility region from pBR322
>Addgene plasmid #136985 | pCD/NL-BH*deltavpu/RT- | addgene full sequence | sequence record 271274 | Addgene NGS Result
GACATTGATTATTGACTAGTTATTAATAGTAATCAATTACGGGGTCATTAGTTCATAGCCCATATATGGA
GTTCCGCGTTACATAACTTACGGTAAATGGCCCGCCTGGCTGACCGCCCAACGACCCCCGCCCATTGACG
TCAATAATGACGTATGTTCCCATAGTAACGCCAATAGGGACTTTCCATTGACGTCAATGGGTGGAGTATT
TACGGTAAACTGCCCACTTGGCAGTACATCAAGTGTATCATATGCCAAGTACGCCCCCTATTGACGTCAA
TGACGGTAAATGGCCCGCCTGGCATTATGCCCAGTACATGACCTTATGGGACTTTCCTACTTGGCAGTAC
ATCTACGTATTAGTCATCGCTATTACCATGGTGATGCGGTTTTGGCAGTACACCAATGGGCGTGGATAGC
GGTTTGACTCACGGGGATTTCCAAGTCTCCACCCCATTGACGTCAATGGGAGTTTGTTTTGGCACCAAAA
TCAACGGGACTTTCCAAAATGTCGTAATAACCCCGCCCCGTTGACGCAAATGGGCGGTAGGCGTGTACGG
TGGGAGGTCTATATAAGCAGAGCTCGTTTAGTGAACCGTCAGATCTCTAGAAGCTCTCTCGACGCAGGAC
TCGGCTTGCTGAAGCGCGCACGGCAAGAGGCGAGGGGCGGCGACTGGTGAGAGATGGGTGCGAGAGCGTC
GGTATTAAGCGGGGGAGAATTAGATAAATGGGAAAAAATTCGGTTAAGGCCAGGGGGAAAGAAACAATAT
AAACTAAAACATATAGTATGGGCAAGCAGGGAGCTAGAACGATTCGCAGTTAATCCTGGCCTTTTAGAGA
CATCAGAAGGCTGTAGACAAATACTGGGACAGCTACAACCATCCCTTCAGACAGGATCAGAAGAACTTAG
ATCATTATATAATACAATAGCAGTCCTCTATTGTGTGCATCAAAGGATAGATGTAAAAGACACCAAGGAA
GCCTTAGATAAGATAGAGGAAGAGCAAAACAAAAGTAAGAAAAAGGCACAGCAAGCAGCAGCTGACACAG
GAAACAACAGCCAGGTCAGCCAAAATTAC
[693 nt withheld, positions 1080-1772]
GCTGAAGCAATGAGCCAAGTAACAAATCCAGCTACCATAATGATACAGAAAGGCAATTTTAGGAACCAAA
GAAAGACTGTTAAGTGTTTCAATTGTGGCAAAGAAGGGCACATAGCCAAAAATTGCAGGGCCCCTAGGAA
AAAGGGCTGTTGGAAATGTGGAAAGGAAGGACACCAAATGAAAGATTGTACTGAGAGACAGGCTAATTTT
TTAGGGAAGATCTGGCCTTCCCACAAGGGAAGGCCAGGGAATTTTCTTCAGAGCAGACCAGAGCCAACAG
CCCCACCAGAAGAGAGCTTCAGGTTTGGGGAAGAGACAACAACTCCCTCTCAGAAGCAGGAGCCGATAGA
CAAGGAACTGTATCCTTTAGCTTCCCTCAGATCACTCTTTGGCAGCGACCCCTCGTCACAATAAAGATAG
GGGGGCAATTAAAGGAAGCTCTATTAGATACAGGAGCAGATGATACAGTATTAGAAGAAATGAATTTGCC
AGGAAGATGGAAACCAAAAATGATAGGGGGAATTGGAGGTTTTATCAAAGTAAGACAGTATGATCAGATA
CTCATAGAAATCTGCGGACATAAAGCTATAGGTACAGTATTAGTAGGACCTACACCTGTCAACATAATTG
GAAGAAATCTGTTGACTCAGATTGGCTGCACTTTAAATTTTCCCATTAGTCCTATTGAGACTGTACCAGT
AAAATTAAAGCCCGGGATGGATGGCCCAAAAGTTAAACAATGGCCATTGACAGAAGAAAAAATAAAAGCA
TTAGTAGAAATTTGTACAGAAATGGAAAAGGAAGGGAAAATTTCAAAAATTGGGCCTGAGAATCCATACA
ATACTCCAGTATTTGCCATAAAGAAAAAAGACAGTACTAAATGGAGAAAATTAGTAGATTTCAGAGAACT
TAATAAGAGAACTCAAGACTTCTGGGAAGTTCAATTAGGAATACCACATCCCGCAGGGTTAAAAAAGAAA
AAATCAGTAACAGTACTGGAAGTGGGTGATGCATATTTTTCAGTTCCCTTAGATGAAGACTTCAGGAAGT
ATACTGCATTTACCATACCTAGTATAAACAATGAGACACCAGGGATTAGATATCAGTACAATGTGCTTCC
ACAGGGATGGAAAGGATCACCAGCAATATTCCAAAGTAGCATGACAAAAATCTTAGAGCCTTTTAAAAAA
CAAAATCCAGACATAGTTATCTATCAATACATGGATGATTTGTATGTAGGATCTGACTTAGAAATAGGGC
AGCATAGAACAAAAATAGAGGAGCTGAGACAACATCTGTTGAGGTGGGGACTTACCACACCAGACAAAAA
ACATCAGAAAGAACCTCCATTCCTTTGGATGGGTTATGAACTCCATCCTGATAAATGGACAGTACAGCCT
ATAGTGCTGCCAGAAAAAGACAGCTGGACTGTCAATGACATACAGAAGTTAGTGGGGAAATTGAATTGGG
CAAGTCAGATTTACCCAGGGATTAAAGTAAGGCAATTATGTAAACTCCTTAGAGGAACCAAAGCACTAAC
AGAAGTAATACCACTAACAGAAGAAGCAGAGCTAGAACTGGCAGAAAACAGAGAGATTCTAAAAGAACCA
GTACATGGAGTGTATTATGACCCATCAAAAGACTTAATAGCAGAAATACAGAAGCAGGGGCAAGGCCAAT
GGACATATCAAATTTATCAAGAGCCATTTAAAAATCTGAAAACAGGAAAATATGCAAGAATGAGGGGTGC
CCACACTAATGATGTAAAACAATTAACAGAGGCAGTGCAAAAAATAACCACAGAAAGCATAGTAATATGG
GGAAAGACTCCTAAATTTAAACTACCCATACAAAAGGAAACATGGGAAACATGGTGGACAGAGTATTGGC
AAGCCACCTGGATTCCTGAGTGGGAGTTTGTTAATACCCCTCCTTTAGTGAAATTATGGTACCAGTTAGA
GAAAGAACCCATAGTAGGAGCAGAAACCTTCTATGTAGATGGGGCAGCTAACAGGGAGACTAAATTAGGA
AAAGCAGGATATGTTACTAACAAAGGAAGACAAAAGGTTGTCCCCCTAACTAACACAACAAATCAGAAAA
CTGAGTTACAAGCAATTTATCTAGCTTTGCAGGATTCAGGATTAGAAGTAAACATAGTAACAGACTCACA
ATATGCATTAGGAATCATTCAAGCACAACCAGATAAAAGTGAATCAGAGTTAGTCAATCAAATAATAGAG
CAGTTAATTAAAAAGGAAAAGGTCTATCTGGCATGGGTGCCGGCACACAAAGGAATTGGAGGAAATGAAC
AAGTAGATAAATTGGTCAGTGCTGGAATCAGGAAAGTACTATTTTTAGATGGAATAGATAAGGCCCAAGA
AGAACATGAGAAATATCACAGTAATTGGAGAGCAATGGCTAGTGATTTTAACCTACCACCTGTAGTAGCA
AAAGAAATAGTAGCCAGCTGTGATAAATGTCAGCTAAAAGGGGAAGCCATGCATGGACAAGTAGACTGTA
GCCCAGGAATATGGCAGCTAGATTGTACACATTTAGAAGGAAAAGTTATCTTGGTAGCAGTTCATGTAGC
CAGTGGATATATAGAAGCAGAAGTAATTCCAGCAGAGACAGGGCAAGAAACAGCATACTTCCTCTTAAAA
TTAGCAGGAAGATGGCCAGTAAAAACAGTACATACAGACAATGGCAGCAATTTCACCAGTACTACAGTTA
AGGCCGCCTGTTGGTGGGCGGGGATCAAGCAGGAATTTGGCATTCCCTACAATCCCCAAAGTCAAGGAGT
AATAGAATCTATGAATAAAGAATTAAAGAAAATTATAGGACAGGTAAGAGATCAGGCTGAACATCTTAAG
ACAGCAGTACAAATGGCAGTATTCATCCACAATTTTAAAAGAAAAGGGGGGATTGGGGGGTACAGTGCAG
GGGAAAGAATAGTAGACATAATAGCAACAGACATACAAACTAAAGAATTACAAAAACAAATTACAAAAAT
TCAAAATTTTCGGGTTTATTACAGGGACAGCAGAGATCCAGTTTGGAAAGGACCAGCAAAGCTCCTCTGG
AAAGGTGAAGGGGCAGTAGTAATACAAGATAATAGTGACATAAAAGTAGTGCCAAGAAGAAAAGCAAAGA
TCATCAGGGATTATGGAAAACAGATGGCAGGTGATGATTGTGTGGCAAGTAGACAGGATGAGGATTAACA
CATGGAAAAGATTAGTAAAACACCATATGTATATTTCAAGGAAAGCTAAGGACTGGTTTTATAGACATCA
CTATGAAAGTACTAATCCAAAAATAAGTTCAGAAGTACACATCCCACTAGGGGATGCTAAATTAGTAATA
ACAACATATTGGGGTCTGCATACAGGAGAAAGAGACTGGCATTTGGGTCAGGGAGTCTCCATAGAATGGA
GGAAAAAGAGATATAGCACACAAGTAGACCCTGACCTAGCAGACCAACTAATTCATCTGCACTATTTTGA
TTGTTTTTCAGAATCTGCTATAAGAAATACCATATTAGGACGTATAGTTAGTCCTAGGTGTGAATATCAA
GCAGGACATAACAAGGTAGGATCTCTACAGTACTTGGCACTAGCAGCATTAATAAAACCAAAACAGATAA
AGCCACCTTTGCCTAGTGTTAGGAAACTGACAGAGGACAGATGGAACAAGCCCCAGAAGACCAAGGGCCA
CAGAGGGAGCCATACAATGAATGGACACTAGAGCTTTTAGAGGAACTTAAGAGTGAAGCTGTTAGACATT
TTCCTAGGATATGGCTCCATAACTTAGGACAACATATCTATGAAACTTACGGGGATACTTGGGCAGGAGT
GGAAGCCATAATAAGAATTCTGCAACAACTGCTGTTTATCCATTTCAGAATTGGGTGTCGACATAGCAGA
ATAGGCGTTACTCGACAGAGGAGAGCAAGAAATGGAGCCAGTAGATCCTAGACTAGAGCCCTGGAAGCAT
CCAGGAAGTCAGCCTAAAACTGCTTGTACCAATTGCTATTGTAAAAAGTGTTGCTTTCATTGCCAAGTTT
GTTTCATGACAAAAGCCTTAGGCATCTCCTATGGCAGGAAGAAGCGGAGACAGCGACGAAGAGCTCATCA
GAACAGTCAGACTCATCAAGCTTCTCTATCAAAGCAGTAAGTAGTACATGTAATTTAATTGATAGACTAA
TAGAAAGAGCAGAAGACAGTGGCAATGAGAGTGAAGGAGAAGTATCAGCACTTGTGGAGATGGGGGTGGA
AATGGGGCACCATGCTCCTTGGGATATTGATGATCTGTAGTGCTACAGAAAAATTGTGGGTCACAGTCTA
TTATGGGGTACCTGTGTGGAAGGAAGCAACCACCACTCTATTTTGTGCATCAGATGCTAAAGCATATGAC
TCCGCCCATCCCGCCCCTAACTCCGCCCAGTTCCGCCCATTCTCCGCCCCATGGCTGACTAATTTTTTTT
ATTTATGCAGAGGCCGAGGCCGCCTCGGCCTCTGAGCTATTCCAGAAGTAGTGAGGAGGCTTTTTTGGAG
GCCTAGGCTTTTGCAAATGCATAGATCTTCAGACCTGGAGGAGGAGATATGAGGGACAATTGGAGAAGTG
AATTATATAAATATAAAGTAGTAAAAATTGAACCATTAGGAGTAGCACCCACCAAGGCAAAGAGAAGAGT
GGTGCAGAGAGAAAAAAGAGCAGTGGGAATAGGAGCTTTGTTCCTTGGGTTCTTGGGAGCAGCAGGAAGC
ACTATGGGCGCAGCGTCAATGACGCTGACGGTACAGGCCAGACAATTATTGTCTGGTATAGTGCAGCAGC
AGAACAATTTGCTGAGGGCTATTGAGGCGCAACAGCATCTGTTGCAACTCACAGTCTGGGGCATCAAGCA
GCTCCAGGCAAGAATCCTGGCTGTGGAAAGATACCTAAAGGATCAACAGCTCCTGGGGATTTGGGGTTGC
TCTGGAAAACTCATTTGCACCACTGCTGTGCCTTGGAATGCTAGTTGGAGTAATAAATCTCTGGAACAGA
TTTGGAATAACATGACCTGGATGGAGTGGGACAGAGAAATTAACAATTACACAAGCTTAATACACTCCTT
AATTGAAGAATCGCAAAACCAGCAAGAAAAGAATGAACAAGAATTATTGGAATTAGATAAATGGGCAAGT
TTGTGGAATTGGTTTAACATAACAAATTGGCTGTGGTATATAAAATTATTCATAATGATAGTAGGAGGCT
TGGTAGGTTTAAGAATAGTTTTTGCTGTACTTTCTGTAGTGAATAGAGTTAGGCAGGGATATTCACCATT
ATCGTTTCAGACCCACCTCCCAATCCCGAGGGGACCCGACAGGCCCGAAGGAATAGAAGAAGAAGGTGGA
GAGAGAGACAGAGACAGATCCATTCGATTAGTGAACGGATCCTTGGCACTTATCTGGGACGATCTGCGGA
GCCTGTGCCTCTTCAGCTACCACCGCTTGAGAGACTTACTCTTGATTGTAACGAGGATTGTGGAACTTCT
GGGACGCAGGGGGTGGGAAGCCCTCAAATATTGGTGGAATCTCCTACAGTATTGGAGTCAGGAACTAAAG
AATAGTGCTGTTAGCTTGCTCAATGCCACAGCCATAGCAGTAGCTGAGGGGACAGATAGGGTTATAGAAG
TAGTACAAGGAGCTTGTAGAGCTATTCGCCACATACCTAGAAGAATAAGACAGGGCTTGGAAAGGATTTT
GCTATAAGATGGGTGGCAAGTGGTCAAAAAGTAGTGTGATTGGATGGCCTACTGTAAGGGAAAGAATGAG
ACGAGCTGAGCCAGCAGCAGATAGGGTGGGAGCAGCATCTCGAGTCTAGAGCGTTTAAACCCGCTGATCA
GCCTCGACTGTGCCTTCTAGTTGCCAGCCATCTGTTGTTTGCCCCTCCCCCGTGCCTTCCTTGACCCTGG
AAGGTGCCACTCCCACTGTCCTTTCCTAATAAAATGAGGAAATTGCATCGCATTGTCTGAGTAGGTGTCA
TTCTATTCTGGGGGGTGGGGTGGGGCAGGACAGCAAGGGGGAGGATTGGGAAGACAATAGCAGGCATGCT
GGGGATGCGGTGGGCTCTATGGCTTCTGAGGCGGAAAGAACCAGCTGCATTAATGAATCGGCCAACGCGC
GGGGAGAGGCGGTTTGCGTATTGGGCGCTCTTCCGCTTCCTCGCTCACTGACTCGCTGCGCTCGGTCGTT
CGGCTGCGGCGAGCGGTATCAGCTCACTCAAAGGCGGTAATACGGTTATCCACAGAATCAGGGGATAACG
CAGGAAAGAACATGTGAGCAAAAGGCCAGCAAAAGGCCAGGAACCGTAAAAAGGCCGCGTTGCTGGCGTT
TTTCCATAGGCTCCGCCCCCCTGACGAGCATCACAAAAATCGACGCTCAAGTCAGAGGTGGCGAAACCCG
ACAGGACTATAAAGATACCAGGCGTTTCCCCCTGGAAGCTCCCTCGTGCGCTCTCCTGTTCCGACCCTGC
CGCTTACCGGATACCTGTCCGCCTTTCTCCCTTCGGGAAGCGTGGCGCTTTCTCATAGCTCACGCTGTAG
GTATCTCAGTTCGGTGTAGGTCGTTCGCTCCAAGCTGGGCTGTGTGCACGAACCCCCCGTTCAGCCCGAC
CGCTGCGCCTTATCCGGTAACTATCGTCTTGAGTCCAACCCGGTAAGACACGACTTATCGCCACTGGCAG
CAGCCACTGGTAACAGGATTAGCAGAGCGAGGTATGTAGGCGGTGCTACAGAGTTCTTGAAGTGGTGGCC
TAACTACGGCTACACTAGAAGAACAGTATTTGGTATCTGCGCTCTGCTGAAGCCAGTTACCTTCGGAAAA
AGAGTTGGTAGCTCTTGATCCGGCAAACAAACCACCGCTGGTAGCGGTGGTTTTTTTGTTTGCAAGCAGC
AGATTACGCGCAGAAAAAAAGGATCTCAAGAAGATCCTTTGATCTTTTCTACGGGGTCTGACGCTCAGTG
GAACGAAAACTCACGTTAAGGGATTTTGGTCATGAGATTATCAAAAAGGATCTTCACCTAGATCCTTTTA
AATTAAAAATGAAGTTTTAAATCAATCTAAAGTATATATGAGTAAACTTGGTCTGACAGTTACCAATGCT
TAATCAGTGAGGCACCTATCTCAGCGATCTGTCTATTTCGTTCATCCATAGTTGCCTGACTCCCCGTCGT
GTAGATAACTACGATACGGGAGGGCTTACCATCTGGCCCCAGTGCTGCAATGATACCGCGAGACCCACGC
TCACCGGCTCCAGATTTATCAGCAATAAACCAGCCAGCCGGAAGGGCCGAGCGCAGAAGTGGTCCTGCAA
CTTTATCCGCCTCCATCCAGTCTATTAATTGTTGCCGGGAAGCTAGAGTAAGTAGTTCGCCAGTTAATAG
TTTGCGCAACGTTGTTGCCATTGCTACAGGCATCGTGGTGTCACGCTCGTCGTTTGGTATGGCTTCATTC
AGCTCCGGTTCCCAACGATCAAGGCGAGTTACATGATCCCCCATGTTGTGCAAAAAAGCGGTTAGCTCCT
TCGGTCCTCCGATCGTTGTCAGAAGTAAGTTGGCCGCAGTGTTATCACTCATGGTTATGGCAGCACTGCA
TAATTCTCTTACTGTCATGCCATCCGTAAGATGCTTTTCTGTGACTGGTGAGTACTCAACCAAGTCATTC
TGAGAATAGTGTATGCGGCGACCGAGTTGCTCTTGCCCGGCGTCAATACGGGATAATACCGCGCCACATA
GCAGAACTTTAAAAGTGCTCATCATTGGAAAACGTTCTTCGGGGCGAAAACTCTCAAGGATCTTACCGCT
GTTGAGATCCAGTTCGATGTAACCCACTCGTGCACCCAACTGATCTTCAGCATCTTTTACTTTCACCAGC
GTTTCTGGGTGAGCAAAAACAGGAAGGCAAAATGCCGCAAAAAAGGGAATAAGGGCGACACGGAAATGTT
GAATACTCATACTCTTCCTTTTTCAATATTATTGAAGCATTTATCAGGGTTATTGTCTCATGAGCGGATA
CATATTTGAATGTATTTAGAAAAATAAACAAATAGGGGTTCCGCGCACATTTCCCCGAAAAGTGCCACCT
GACGTCGACGGATCGGGAGATCTCCCGATCCCCTATGGTGCACTCTCAGTACAATCTGCTCTGATGCCGC
ATAGTTAAGCCAGTATCTGCTCCCTGCTTGTGTGTTGGAGGTCGCTGAGTAGTGCGCGAGCAAAATTTAA
GCTACAACAAGGCAAGGCTTGACCGACAATTGCATGAAGAATCTGCTTAGGGTTAGGCGTTTTGCGCTGC
TTCGCGATGTACGGGCCAGATATACGCGTT
